>Addgene plasmid #159863 | pCFJ2453 - [1-2] ENTR - Fluor - ce-mCardinal(900bp PATCs, NLS, no_atg, no_stop) | addgene full sequence | sequence record 326623 | Addgene NGS Result
CTTTCCTGCGTTATCCCCTGATTCTGTGGATAACCGTATTACCGCCTTTGAGTGAGCTGATACCGCTCGC
CGCAGCCGAACGACCGAGCGCAGCGAGTCAGTGAGCGAGGAAGCGGAAGAGCGCCCAATACGCAAACCGC
CTCTCCCCGCGCGTTGGCCGATTCATTAATGCAGCTGGCACGACAGGTTTCCCGACTGGAAAGCGGGCAG
TGAGCGCAACGCAATTAATACGCGTACCGCTAGCCAGGAAGAGTTTGTAGAAACGCAAAAAGGCCATCCG
TCAGGATGGCCTTCTGCTTAGTTTGATGCCTGGCAGTTTATGGCGGGCGTCCTGCCCGCCACCCTCCGGG
CCGTTGCTTCACAACGTTCAAATCCGCTCCCGGCGGATTTGTCCTACTCAGGAGAGCGTTCACCGACAAA
CAACAGATAAAACGAAAGGCCCAGTCTTCCGACTGAGCCTTTCGTTTTATTTGATGCCTGGCAGTTCCCT
ACTCTCGCGTTAACGCTAGCATGGATGTTTTCCCAGTCACGACGTTGTAAAACGACGGCCAGTCTTAAGC
TCGGGCCCCAAATAATGATTTTATTTTGACTGATAGTGACCTGTTCGTTGCAACAAATTGATGAGCAATG
CTTTTTTATATTGCCAACTTTGTACAAAAAAGCAGGCTCGGGATCCCCAAAGAAGAAGCGTAAGGTGTCC
AAGGTAACACTTAGTTTTTGTTGCTCTGTTTAAAAATTAATTTTAAGGGAGAGGAGCTCATCAAGGAGAA
CATGCACATGAAGCTCTACATGGAGGGAACCGTCAACAACCACCACTTCAAGTGCACCACCGAGGGAGAG
GGAAAGCCATACGAGGGAACCCAAACCCAACGTATCAAGGTCGTCGAGGGAGGACCACTCCCATTCGCCT
TCGACATCCTCGCCACCTGCTTCATGTACGGATCGAAGGTAAGTTTTCTGTTTTATTTACTTGTTTTGAG
AATTGGGATTTTTAGCTGAAAAATTGGATTTTAAGATGAAAAATTGAAATTTTCAACTAAAAATTTCAAT
TTTTAGCTGAAAAGTTAAATTTTTAGCTAAAGAGTGGGATTTTTAGTTGAAAAATCGAGATTTCTAGCTA
AAAAGTATGATTTTTAGCTGAAAGATTGGAATTTTAAGCAGAAAAAATTGTATTTTTAGCTGATAAATCA
AATTTTAAGCGGAAAAATTTGAATTTTTAGCTAAAAAATTCCATTTTCAACTAAAAATCGTGATTTTTAG
CTTTAAAAATTGGATTTTTAGCTGAAAAATCGGATTTTTAGCTGAAAATTGAAATTTTTTAGTTAAAAAG
TGAGATTTTTTAACAGAAAAGTGAGATTTTTAGTTAAAAAATAATATTTTTAGCTAAAAAATACAATTTT
CAACTAAAGATCGTGATTTTTAGCTTTAAAAATTGGATTTTTAGCTAAAAAATCGGATTTTTAGCTGAAA
ATTGAAATTTTTTAGTTAAAAAGTGGGATTTTAAGATGAAAAGTGAGATTTTTTAGCTGAAAAGTGAGAT
TTTCAGCTAAAAAATACAATTTTCAACTGAAAAATTGGGATTTTTAGCTTTAAAAATTGGATTTTCAGCT
TTAAAAATTGGATTTTTAGCTGAAAAGTGAGATTTTTAGTTGAAAAATTGAAATGTTTAGCTGAAAAATT
GGAATTTTTAAGTAAAAAAGTGGGATTTTAAGATGAAAAGTGAGATGTTTTTAGCTGAAAAGTGAGATTT
TTAGCTAAAAAATACAATTTTCAACTGAAAAATTGGGATTTTTAGCTCAAAAGTGGGACGAAAGACGAAA
AAAAAAATCGATTTTTTACCAAAAATTAGATTTTCAGACCTTCATCAACCACACCCAAGGAATCCCAGAC
TTCTTCAAGCAATCCTTCCCAGAGGGATTCACCTGGGAGCGTGTCACCACCTACGAGGACGGAGGAGTCC
TCACCGTCACCCAAGACACCTCCCTCCAAGGTAAGTTATGTACGCGATTTCTCGGCGAAAAAATGGACTT
TTTTGCTCAAAAACTGAATTTTTCAGCTTTTTTTGCACTGAAAATGCTGAAAATTGGTTTTTTTGCTGAA
AATTCACCGAAAAAAGCTGAAAATATTGCAGAAATCGACGAAAAATGCCTTTTTTGCTGAAATTTCAGCC
AGAAAATTGTTCAGAATCGCAATTTCCTGCCAAAATCGACGTTTTTCGGCGAAAATTGGTAGATTTTGAA
CCGAAAATTGTGAAAAATGGACTTTTTTGCTCAAAAACAGACTTTTTGAGCTTTTTTCACACTGAAAATG
GTGGAAAATTGGATTTTCCAGCAGAAAATTCGGAAATTTTCAATTTTTGGCGGAAATTTGACGAAAAATA
TATGAAAAACACCGATTTTTGTCTGAAAAAGTTCAAAAGCCGAAAAATTGGCCAAAAATCTCCAAAATCG
GACTTTTCTGGCGTTTTTCGTGGAAAAATTGAAATTTTTTTGAAAAATTGAGCAAAAATCGCCGAAAAAC
CGCTAAAAAAACTGCCGAAATTGGCAATTTTGAGCTTAAAAAAACTTGAAAAATGCTCAAAATTACCCAA
TTTTCACCGGAAATTGAGCTAAAATCGTCGAAAAAGACTGAATTTTCAATTTTTAGCTGAAAATCTGCCT
ATTTTCGGCTAAAATTGCTTTAAAAACATTAAAATTCAAATTTTTTGGCTAAAAATACTCAGATTGCCCT
TTTTTTTCTCCAAAAATGACAAAAAAAAAATCAATCAGAAAAATGCGATTTTTTTTACAAAAATTGGCTT
CAAAACGTCTAAATTCTCCCTAATTTTTGCTGCTGAAAATTGTGCAAAAATCACCGAAAAATGACGATTT
TAGGCTGAAAATCTTCAAAAAAAGCTCAAAATTCCCCACTTTTCACCGGAAAAAGACGAAAAAAGCTCCA
AATTTATCGATTAACATTTTCAGACGGATGCCTCATCTACAACGTCAAGCTCCGTGGAGTCAACTTCCCA
TCCAACGGACCAGTCATGCAAAAGAAGACCCTCGGATGGGAGGCCACCACCGAGACGCTCTACCCAGCCG
ACGGAGGACTCGAGGGACGTTGCGACATGGCCCTCAAGCTCGTCGGAGGAGGACACCTCCACTGCAACCT
CAAGGTAAGTTCTTTTTTTTGCTCGTTTTTGAGTGAAAAATTGATGGAATTCACAAAAAATGGCCAAAGA
ATCCTCAAAATTGGCCGAAAATTCTGAAAAATGACCTAAAAATCACCGAAAAACGGCCAAAAATTATCTG
AAAATCGCCGAAAATCTCAAATTTTGAGGAAATTCCCGCTAAAAATTAATAAAAATCACCGAAAAAAGGC
CAAAAATTACCTAATAAAGGCCGAAAATCGCCTAAAAAGGCCAAAAATTCTGAAAAATGGCCAAATTTCA
ATTTTTCACACACAAAAAATCCCTGAATTTTCTATTTTTACTCGAAAAACTGTGGATTTACGGGGGTAAA
AATTCAGTTTTTAGTGCTATTTCACAAGAAAAACACAGCATTTTCGACAAAAACTCCGATTTTTAAGCCA
AAAATTTGAGGTTTTTAGTTTTTTACGTGAAAACCTGAACTTTTTGCCAAAAAAACACTTTTTTTTAGAC
TAAAAATCAATTTTCGATCAAAAATCACTAATTTTGCCTGAAAAAATATAGATTTTTCCACTTTTTCACT
GAAAAAAAACTGGATTTTCACTAGAAAATCAAGTTGTTTTTAGACCAAAAATTTTATTTTTCCGCTGAAA
ATTATCGTTTTTCAGTCAATTTTCAGCTAAAAATCCCTGAAATTCTGGATTTTCAGCCAAAAAACTCGAA
ATTTTCCAAAAAAACCCCGTTTAAAAATGAGTTTAGACTGAAAATTCCGATTTTTGAGCCAAAAATTTGA
TTTTTAATCGAAAAAAATTGGATTTTCAACCAAAAAATCAGTTTTTCAGTGATTTTTAGAGTAAAAATCA
CTGATTTTAACACAAAATTCCAGTTTTTCGTGATTTTTCACTAGAAAATCCCGATTTTTCCCCAAAAAAT
CCATTTTTCCGACTAAAAATCCCCAAAGTAATTTTCAGACCACCTACCGTTCCAAGAAGCCAGCCAAGAA
CCTCAAGATGCCAGGAGTCTACTTCGTCGACCGTCGTCTCGAGCGTATCAAGGAGGCCGACAACGAGACG
TACGTCGAGCAACACGAGGTCGCCGTCGCCCGTTACTGCGACCTCCCATCCAAGCTCGGACACAAGCTCA
ACGGAATGGACGAGCTCTACAAGTCCCGTCGTCGTAAGGCCAACCCAACCAAGCTCTCCGAGAACGCCAA
GAAGCTCGCCAAGGAGGTCGAGAACGGATCCAACCCAGCTTTCTTGTACAAAGTTGGCATTATAAGAAAG
CATTGCTTATCAATTTGTTGCAACGAACAGGTCACTATCAGTCAAAATAAAATCATTATTTGCCATCCAG
CTGATATCCCCTATAGTGAGTCGTATTACATGGTCATAGCTGTTTCCTGGCAGCTCTGGCCCGTGTCTCA
AAATCTCTGATGTTACATTGCACAAGATAAAAATATATCATCATGAACAATAAAACTGTCTGCTTACATA
AACAGTAATACAAGGGGTGTTATGAGCCATATTCAACGGGAAACGTCGAGGCCGCGATTAAATTCCAACA
TGGATGCTGATTTATATGGGTATAAATGGGCTCGCGATAATGTCGGGCAATCAGGTGCGACAATCTATCG
CTTGTATGGGAAGCCCGATGCGCCAGAGTTGTTTCTGAAACATGGCAAAGGTAGCGTTGCCAATGATGTT
ACAGATGAGATGGTCAGACTAAACTGGCTGACGGAATTTATGCCTCTTCCGACCATCAAGCATTTTATCC
GTACTCCTGATGATGCATGGTTACTCACCACTGCGATCCCCGGAAAAACAGCATTCCAGGTATTAGAAGA
ATATCCTGATTCAGGTGAAAATATTGTTGATGCGCTGGCAGTGTTCCTGCGCCGGTTGCATTCGATTCCT
GTTTGTAATTGTCCTTTTAACAGCGATCGCGTATTTCGCCTCGCTCAGGCGCAATCACGAATGAATAACG
GTTTGGTTGATGCGAGTGATTTTGATGACGAGCGTAATGGCTGGCCTGTTGAACAAGTCTGGAAAGAAAT
GCATAAACTTTTGCCATTCTCACCGGATTCAGTCGTCACTCATGGTGATTTCTCACTTGATAACCTTATT
TTTGACGAGGGGAAATTAATAGGTTGTATTGATGTTGGACGAGTCGGAATCGCAGACCGATACCAGGATC
TTGCCATCCTATGGAACTGCCTCGGTGAGTTTTCTCCTTCATTACAGAAACGGCTTTTTCAAAAATATGG
TATTGATAATCCTGATATGAATAAATTGCAGTTTCATTTGATGCTCGATGAGTTTTTCTAATCAGAATTG
GTTAATTGGTTGTAACACTGGCAGAGCATTACGCTGACTTGACGGGACGGCGCAAGCTCATGACCAAAAT
CCCTTAACGTGAGTTACGCGTCGTTCCACTGAGCGTCAGACCCCGTAGAAAAGATCAAAGGATCTTCTTG
AGATCCTTTTTTTCTGCGCGTAATCTGCTGCTTGCAAACAAAAAAACCACCGCTACCAGCGGTGGTTTGT
TTGCCGGATCAAGAGCTACCAACTCTTTTTCCGAAGGTAACTGGCTTCAGCAGAGCGCAGATACCAAATA
CTGTTCTTCTAGTGTAGCCGTAGTTAGGCCACCACTTCAAGAACTCTGTAGCACCGCCTACATACCTCGC
TCTGCTAATCCTGTTACCAGTGGCTGCTGCCAGTGGCGATAAGTCGTGTCTTACCGGGTTGGACTCAAGA
CGATAGTTACCGGATAAGGCGCAGCGGTCGGGCTGAACGGGGGGTTCGTGCACACAGCCCAGCTTGGAGC
GAACGACCTACACCGAACTGAGATACCTACAGCGTGAGCTATGAGAAAGCGCCACGCTTCCCGAAGGGAG
AAAGGCGGACAGGTATCCGGTAAGCGGCAGGGTCGGAACAGGAGAGCGCACGAGGGAGCTTCCAGGGGGA
AACGCCTGGTATCTTTATAGTCCTGTCGGGTTTCGCCACCTCTGACTTGAGCGTCGATTTTTGTGATGCT
CGTCAGGGGGGCGGAGCCTATGGAAAAACGCCAGCAACGCGGCCTTTTTACGGTTCCTGGCCTTTTGCTG
GCCTTTTGCTCACATGTT
Features (pLannotate 1.2.2; 16 found; start..end, strand, type, name):
    121..213     +  CDS            lacI (fragment): lac repressor; lacI; The lac repressor binds to the lac operator to inhibit transcription in E. coli. This inhibition can be relieved by adding lactose or isopropyl-β-D-thiogalactopyranoside (IPTG).
    268..295     -  terminator     rrnB T2 terminator: transcription terminator T2 from the E. coli rrnB gene
    427..470     +  terminator     rrnB T1 terminator: Escherichia coli rrnB; transcription terminator T1 from the E. coli rrnB gene
    517..553     -  CDS            lacZα (fragment): LacZα fragment of β-galactosidase; lacZ fragment
    569..668     +  protein_bind   attL1: mutant version of attL; recombination site for the Gateway® LR reaction LR Clonase™
    754..966     +  CDS            mKelly2 (fragment): mKelly2 is a basic (constitutively fluorescent) red fluorescent protein published in 2018, derived from Entacmaea quadricolor. It is reported to be a rapidly-maturing monomer with moderate acid sensitivity.
   1560..1580    +  promoter       LEU2 promoter (fragment): S. cerevisiae LEU2
   1768..1788    +  promoter       LEU2 promoter (fragment): S. cerevisiae LEU2
   1855..1989    +  CDS            mKelly1 (fragment): mKelly1 is a basic (constitutively fluorescent) red fluorescent protein published in 2018, derived from Entacmaea quadricolor. It is reported to be a rapidly-maturing monomer with moderate acid sensitivity.
   2963..3154    +  CDS            mCardinal (fragment): mCardinal is a basic (constitutively fluorescent) far red fluorescent protein published in 2014, derived from Entacmaea quadricolor. It is reported to be a rapidly-maturing monomer with moderate acid sensitivity.
   4084..4293    +  CDS            mCarmine (fragment): mCarmine is a basic (constitutively fluorescent) far red fluorescent protein published in 2018, derived from Entacmaea quadricolor. It has moderate acid sensitivity.
   4293..4365    +  CDS            EGL-13 NLS (fragment): nuclear localization signal from the C. elegans EGL-13 transcription factor (Lyssenko et al., 2007)
   4373..4472    -  protein_bind   attL2: mutant version of attL; recombination site for the Gateway® LR reaction LR Clonase™
   4490..4508    -  promoter       T7 promoter: promoter for bacteriophage T7 RNA polymerase
   4642..5451    +  CDS            KanR: aminoglycoside phosphotransferase; aph(3')-Ia; confers resistance to kanamycin in bacteria or G418 (Geneticin®) in eukaryotes
   5598..6186    +  rep_origin     ori: high-copy-number ColE1/pMB1/pBR322/pUC origin of replication
