[The description below was written by a language model from this plasmid's Addgene catalogue record and pLannotate feature annotations shown in this document.]
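Description:
pCFJ2453 is a Gateway entry clone built in the pDONR221 backbone, designed as the middle ("[1-2]") module in three-fragment Gateway assembly of C. elegans expression constructs. It is maintained in E. coli as a high-copy plasmid through a ColE1/pUC-type origin and selected with kanamycin via the KanR (aminoglycoside phosphotransferase) gene. The usual pDONR features are present around the cloning region, including rrnB T1 and T2 terminators upstream and a T7 promoter downstream. The short lacI, lacZα and LEU2 promoter matches in the feature table are small fragments, most likely backbone remnants or incidental similarity rather than working elements.

The insert, flanked by attL1 and attL2 sites for LR recombination, is a worm-adapted ("ce-") version of the far-red fluorescent protein mCardinal. In the annotation the coding sequence shows up as four separated fragments, labelled mKelly2, mKelly1, mCardinal and mCarmine, all related Entacmaea quadricolor-derived red proteins. This pattern fits a single fluorophore gene split into exons by long introns. According to the construct name, these introns carry about 900 bp PATCs (periodic An/Tn clusters), non-coding sequences which the associated study examined as a way to reduce germline silencing of transgenes on simple extrachromosomal arrays. An EGL-13 nuclear localization signal follows the last exon and directs the protein to the nucleus.

The insert lacks both a start and a stop codon, and the entry clone carries no worm promoter or 3' UTR. These elements must come from the neighbouring Gateway modules, so the fluorophore is suited to use as an in-frame tag or reporter segment once assembled into a destination vector.
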