Addgene plasmid #159863: pCFJ2453 - [1-2] ENTR - Fluor - ce-mCardinal(900bp PATCs, NLS, no_atg, no_stop)
Purpose: Three-fragment Gateway compatible flourophore for expression in C. elegans
Depositing lab: Christian Froekjaer-Jensen. Depositing organization: King Abdullah University of Science and Technology (KAUST). Publication: Engineering rules that minimize germline silencing of transgenes in simple extrachromosomal arrays in C. elegans. Aljohani MD, El Mouridi S, Priyadarshini M, Vargas-Velazquez AM, Frokjaer-Jensen C. Nat Commun. 2020 Dec 9;11(1):6300. doi: 10.1038/s41467-020-19898-0. PubMed 33298957.
Backbone
  Vector backbone: pDONR221
  Vector type: Worm Expression
Growth in bacteria
  Bacterial resistance: Kanamycin, 50 μg/mL
  Growth temperature: 37°C
  Growth strain: DH5alpha
  Copy number: High Copy
Gene/Insert
  Gene/Insert name: [1-2] ENTR - Fluor - ce-mCardinal(900bp PATCs, NLS, no_atg, no_stop)
  Species: C. elegans (nematode)
  Mutation: Not applicable
  Cloning method: Gateway Cloning
Terms and licenses: Academic/Nonprofit Terms; Industry Terms: Not Available to Industry
Depositor comments: See www.wormbuilder.org for more information.
How to cite: pCFJ2453 - [1-2] ENTR - Fluor - ce-mCardinal(900bp PATCs, NLS, no_atg, no_stop) was a gift from Christian Froekjaer-Jensen (Addgene plasmid # 159863 ; http://n2t.net/addgene:159863 ; RRID:Addgene_159863)
